>Addgene plasmid #47841 | pFAB3857 | depositor full sequence | sequence record 68374 | Full Sequence
TCAGATAAAATATTTCTAGATTTCAGTGCAATTTATCTCTTCAAATGTAGCACCTGAAGTCAGCCCCATA
CGATATAAGTTGTTACTAGTGCTTGGATTCTCACCAATAAAAAACGCCCGGCGGCAACCGAGCGTTCTGA
ACAAATCCAGATGGAGTTCTGAGGTCATTACTGGATCTATCAACAGGAGTCCAAGCGAGCTCTCGAACCC
CAGAGTCCCGCTCAGAAGAACTCGTCAAGAAGGCGATAGAAGGCGATGCGCTGCGAATCGGGAGCGGCGA
TACCGTAAAGCACGAGGAAGCGGTCAGCCCATTCGCCGCCAAGCTCTTCAGCAATATCACGGGTAGCCAA
CGCTATGTCCTGATAGCGGTCCGCCACACCCAGCCGGCCACAGTCGATGAATCCAGAAAAGCGGCCATTT
TCCACCATGATATTCGGCAAGCAGGCATCGCCATGGGTCACGACGAGATCCTCGCCGTCGGGCATGCGCG
CCTTGAGCCTGGCGAACAGTTCGGCTGGCGCGAGCCCCTGATGCTCTTCGTCCAGATCATCCTGATCGAC
AAGACCGGCTTCCATCCGAGTACGTGCTCGCTCGATGCGATGTTTCGCTTGGTGGTCGAATGGGCAGGTA
GCCGGATCAAGCGTATGCAGCCGCCGCATTGCATCAGCCATGATGGATACTTTCTCGGCAGGAGCAAGGT
GAGATGACAGGAGATCCTGCCCCGGCACTTCGCCCAATAGCAGCCAGTCCCTTCCCGCTTCAGTGACAAC
GTCGAGCACAGCTGCGCAAGGAACGCCCGTCGTGGCCAGCCACGATAGCCGCGCTGCCTCGTCCTGCAGT
TCATTCAGGGCACCGGACAGGTCGGTCTTGACAAAAAGAACCGGGCGCCCCTGCGCTGACAGCCGGAACA
CGGCGGCATCAGAGCAGCCGATTGTCTGTTGTGCCCAGTCATAGCCGAATAGCCTCTCCACCCAAGCGGC
CGGAGAACCTGCGTGCAATCCATCTTGTTCAATCATGCGAAACGATCCTCATCCTGTCTCTTGATCAGAT
CATGATCCCCTGCGCCATCAGATCCTTGGCGGCAAGAAAGCCATCCAGTTTACTTTGCAGGGCTTCCCAA
CCTTACCAGAGGGCGCCCCAGCTGGCAATTCCGACGTCGAATTCAAAAGATCTTAAGTAAGTAAGAGTAT
ACGTATATCGGCTAATAACGTATTAAGGCGCTTCGGCGCCTTTTTTTATGGGGGTATTTTCATCCCAATC
CACACGTCCAACGCACAGCAAACACCACGTCGACCCTATCAGCTGCGTGCTTTCTATGAGTCGTTGCTGC
ATAACTTTCAATTTAATCATCCGGCTCGTATAATGTGTGGAGGGCCCAAGTTCACTTAAAAAGGAGATCA
ACAATGAAAGCAATTTTCGTACTGAAACATCTTAATCATGCACAGGAGACTTTCTAATGGCGAGTAGCGA
AGACGTTATCAAAGAGTTCATGCGTTTCAAAGTTCGTATGGAAGGTTCCGTTAACGGTCACGAGTTCGAA
ATCGAAGGTGAAGGTGAAGGTCGTCCGTACGAAGGTACCCAGACCGCTAAACTGAAAGTTACCAAAGGTG
GTCCGCTGCCGTTCGCTTGGGACATCCTGTCCCCGCAGTTCCAGTACGGTTCCAAAGCTTACGTTAAACA
CCCGGCTGACATCCCGGACTACCTGAAACTGTCCTTCCCGGAAGGTTTCAAATGGGAACGTGTTATGAAC
TTCGAAGACGGTGGTGTTGTTACCGTTACCCAGGACTCCTCCCTGCAAGACGGTGAGTTCATCTACAAAG
TTAAACTGCGTGGTACCAACTTCCCGTCCGACGGTCCGGTTATGCAGAAAAAAACCATGGGTTGGGAAGC
TTCCACCGAACGTATGTACCCGGAAGACGGTGCTCTGAAAGGTGAAATCAAAATGCGTCTGAAACTGAAA
GACGGTGGTCACTACGACGCTGAAGTTAAAACCACCTACATGGCTAAAAAACCGGTTCAGCTGCCGGGTG
CTTACAAAACCGACATCAAACTGGACATCACCTCCCACAACGAAGACTACACCATCGTTGAACAGTACGA
ACGTGCTGAAGGTCGTCACTCCACCGGTGCTTAAGGATCGGTTGTCGAGTAAGGATCTCCAGGCATCAAA
TAAAACGAAAGGCTCAGTCGAAAGACTGGGCCTTTCGTTTTATCTGTTGTTTGTCGGTGAACGCTCTCTA
CTAGAGTCACACTGGCTCACCTTCGGGTGGGCCTTTCTGCGTTTATAGGATCCTAACTCGAGCCTAGGGA
TATATTCCGCTTCCTCGCTCACTGACTCGCTACGCTCGGTCGTTCGACTGCGGCGAGCGGAAATGGCTTA
CGAACGGGGCGGAGATTTCCTGGAAGATGCCAGGAAGATACTTAACAGGGAAGTGAGAGGGCCGCGGCAA
AGCCGTTTTTCCATAGGCTCCGCCCCCCTGACAAGCATCACGAAATCTGACGCTCAAATCAGTGGTGGCG
AAACCCGACAGGACTATAAAGATACCAGGCGTTTCCCCCTGGCGGCTCCCTCGTGCGCTCTCCTGTTCCT
GCCTTTCGGTTTACCGGTGTCATTCCGCTGTTATGGCCGCGTTTGTCTCATTCCACGCCTGACACTCAGT
TCCGGGTAGGCAGTTCGCTCCAAGCTGGACTGTATGCACGAACCCCCCGTTCAGTCCGACCGCTGCGCCT
TATCCGGTAACTATCGTCTTGAGTCCAACCCGGAAAGACATGCAAAAGCACCACTGGCAGCAGCCACTGG
TAATTGATTTAGAGGAGTTAGTCTTGAAGTCATGCGCCGGTTAAGGCTAAACTGAAAGGACAAGTTTTGG
TGACTGCGCTCCTCCAAGCCAGTTACCTCGGTTCAAAGAGTTGGTAGCTCAGAGAACCTTCGAAAAACCG
CCCTGCAAGGCGGTTTTTTCGTTTTCAGAGCAAGAGATTACGCGCAGACCAAAACGATCTCAAGAAGATC
ATCTTATTAA
Features (pLannotate 1.2.2; 9 found; start..end, strand, type, name):
     97..191     -  terminator     lambda t0 terminator: transcription terminator from phage lambda
    225..1016    -  CDS            neo: KKA2_KLEPN - Also known as kan, nptII. Experimental evidence at protein level: Swiss-Prot protein existence level 1. Resistance to kanamycin, neomycin, paromomycin, ribostamycin, butirosin and gentamicin B. From Klebsiella pneumoniae.
   1048..1152    -  CDS            tnpA (fragment): TN5P_ECOLX - Also known as tnp. Experimental evidence at protein level: Swiss-Prot protein existence level 1. Mediates transposition of transposon Tn5 by a 'cut and paste' mechanism. First, the monomeric transposase binds the 19 bp inverted DNA repeats flanking the transposon. Then, dimerization of the DNA- bound transposase creates a synaptic DNA complex. After nicking of the first DNA strand, excision of the transposon proceeds through a series of intermediates. The transposase then mediates the insertion of the transposon at a new site by strand transfer. The activity of the wild- type tran
   1343..1365    +  promoter       trc promoter (fragment): strong E. coli promoter; hybrid between the trp and lac UV5 promoters
   1457..2134    +  CDS            mRFP1: monomeric derivative of DsRed (Campbell et al., 2002)
   2167..2238    +  terminator     rrnB T1 terminator: transcription terminator T1 from the E. coli rrnB gene
   2254..2281    +  terminator     T7Te terminator: phage T7 early transcription terminator
   2315..2370    -  rep_origin     RSF ori (fragment): Plasmids containing the RSF 1030 origin of replication can be propagated in E. coli cells that contain additional plasmids with compatible origins.
   2458..3003    -  rep_origin     p15A ori: Plasmids containing the medium-copy-number p15A origin of replication can be propagated in E. coli cells that contain a second plasmid with the ColE1 origin.
