[The description below was written by a language model from this plasmid's Addgene catalogue record and pLannotate feature annotations shown in this document.]
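Description:
pFAB3857 is a small (about 3 kb) bacterial expression plasmid from the BIOFAB synthetic biology collection, built on the pFAB1781 backbone and used as a fluorescent reporter for one specific pairing of standardized expression control elements. It is propagated in E. coli (the recorded strain is BW25113) under kanamycin selection, conferred by the Tn5-derived neo/nptII gene, which is followed by a lambda t0 terminator. A short tnpA fragment annotated next to the resistance gene is most likely residual Tn5 sequence rather than a functional part. Replication relies on a p15A origin. This origin is usually described as medium copy, whereas the catalogue entry lists the plasmid as high copy. The small RSF ori fragment is probably just a partial sequence match near the origin.

The payload is a 124 bp synthetic insert combining promoter 10 (P10, apFAB299) with bicistronic design element BCD1 (apFAB681). It sits directly upstream of an mRFP1 coding sequence that is terminated by tandem rrnB T1 and T7Te terminators. The short "trc promoter" fragment in the feature table falls within this region and likely reflects sequence similarity of the synthetic promoter to trc, not a separate element. A BCD is a translation initiation element in which a short leader open reading frame is translationally coupled to the gene of interest, making initiation less dependent on the downstream coding sequence.

RFP fluorescence serves as the readout of combined transcription and translation initiation strength. This combination scored 96.84 arbitrary units, within a library range of 6.14 to 634.54, which puts it toward the lower-middle of the set. The plasmid is useful as a characterized reference point for choosing or benchmarking expression levels in E. coli.
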