Addgene plasmid #47841: pFAB3857
Purpose: BIOFAB RFP reporter plasmid for measuring promoter 10 + BCD1 efficiency.
Depositing lab: Drew Endy. Depositing organization: Stanford University. Publication: Precise and reliable gene expression via standard transcription and translation initiation elements. Mutalik VK, Guimaraes JC, Cambray G, Lam C, Christoffersen MJ, Mai QA, Tran AB, Paull M, Keasling JD, Arkin AP, Endy D. Nat Methods. 2013 Apr;10(4):354-60. doi: 10.1038/nmeth.2404. Epub 2013 Mar 10. PubMed 23474465.
Backbone
  Vector backbone: pFAB1781
  Backbone size w/o insert (bp): 3000
  Vector type: Bacterial Expression, Synthetic Biology
Growth in bacteria
  Bacterial resistance: Kanamycin, 50 μg/mL
  Growth temperature: 37°C
  Growth strain: BW25113
  Copy number: High Copy
Gene/Insert
  Gene/Insert name: promoter 10 and BCD1 (alt name: P10, apFAB299 and BCD1, apFAB681)
  Species: Synthetic
  Insert size (bp): 124
  Promoter: see insert
  Cloning method: Unknown
  Sequencing primers: 5′ Neo-R; 3′ p15A-R
Terms and licenses: Academic/Nonprofit Terms; Industry Terms: Not Available to Industry
Depositor comments: http://biofab.org/services RFP fluorescence (Arbitrary Units, AU) is used to measure the efficiency of the promoter/BCD combination. Promoter/BCD combinations ranged from a low score of 6.14 to a high score of 634.54. The score for this combination was: 96.84
How to cite: pFAB3857 was a gift from Drew Endy (Addgene plasmid # 47841 ; http://n2t.net/addgene:47841 ; RRID:Addgene_47841)
