>Addgene plasmid #47841 | pFAB3857 | addgene partial sequence | sequence record 69943 | Neo-R 5'-GCCCAGTCATAGCCGAATAG-3'
GTTCAATCATGCGAAACGATCCTCATCCTGTCTCTTGATCAGATCATGATCCCCTGCGCCATCAGATCCT
TGGCGGCAAGAAAGCCATCCAGTTTACTTTGCAGGGCTTCCCAACCTTACCAGAGGGCGCCCCAGCTGGC
AATTCCGACGTCGAATTCAAAAGATCTTAAGTAAGTAAGAGTATACGTATATCGGCTAATAACGTATTAA
GGCGCTTCGGCGCCTTTTTTTATGGGGGTATTTTCATCCCAATCCACACGTCCAACGCACAGCAAACACC
ACGTCGACCCTATCAGCTGCGTGCTTTCTATGAGTCGTTGCTGCATAACTTTCAATTTAATCATCCGGCT
CGTATAATGTGTGGAGGGCCCAAGTTCACTTAAAAAGGAGATCAACAATGAAAGCAATTTTCGTACTGAA
ACATCTTAATCATGCACAGGAGACTTTCTAATGGCGAGTAGCGAAGACGTTATCAAAGAGTTCATGCGTT
TCAAAGTTCGTATGGAAGGTTCCGTTAACGGTCACGAGTTCGAAATCGAAGGTGAAGGTGAAGGTCGTCC
GTACGAAGGTACCCAGACCGCTAAACTGAAAGTTACCAAAGGTGGTCCGCTGCCGTTCGCTTGGGACATC
CTGTCCCCGCAGTTCCAGTACGGTTCCAAAGCTTACGTTAAACACCCGGCTGACATCCCGGACTACCTGA
AACTGTCCTTCCCGGAAGGTTTCAAATGGGAACGTGTTATGAACTTCGAAGACGGTGGTGTTGTTACCGT
TACCCAGGACTCCTCCCTGCAAGACGGTGAGTTCATCTACAAAGTTAAACTGCGTGGTACCAACTTCCCG
TCCGACGGTCCGGTTATGCAGAAAAAAACCATGGGTTGGGAAGCTTCCACCGAACGTATGTACCCGGAA
